Addgene plasmid #238727: NanoLuc-BCL2L2 Vector
Purpose: Express NanoLuc-BCL2L2 Fusion Protein in Mammalian Cells under a CMV promoter
Depositing lab: Promega Corporation.
Backbone
  Vector backbone: pFN31K Nluc CMV-neo Flexi(R) Vector
  Vector type: Mammalian Expression
  Selectable markers: Neomycin
Growth in bacteria
  Bacterial resistance: Kanamycin, 50 μg/mL
  Growth temperature: 37°C
  Growth strain: DH5alpha
  Copy number: High Copy
Gene/Insert
  Gene/Insert name: BCL2L2
  Species: H. sapiens (human)
  Mutation: None
  Entrez Gene: BCL2L2 (a.k.a. BCL-W, BCL2-L-2, BCLW, PPP1R51)
  Promoter: CMV
  Tag / fusion protein: NanoLuc (R) (N terminal on backbone)
  Cloning method: Other
Terms and licenses: Academic/Nonprofit Terms; Industry Terms
How to cite: NanoLuc-BCL2L2 Vector was a gift from Promega Corporation (Addgene plasmid # 238727 ; http://n2t.net/addgene:238727 ; RRID:Addgene_238727)
