[The description below was written by a language model from this plasmid's Addgene catalogue record and pLannotate feature annotations shown in this document.]
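Description:
NanoLuc-BCL2L2 Vector is a 5,348-nt mammalian expression plasmid built on the pFN31K Nluc CMV-neo Flexi Vector backbone. It produces human BCL2L2 (also known as BCL-W), an anti-apoptotic BCL-2 family member, fused at its N terminus to NanoLuc luciferase. The record lists no mutations in the insert. The automated annotation matched the BCL2L2 coding region to the bovine orthologue, which most likely reflects high sequence conservation rather than a different species of origin, since the catalogue entry states human.

Transcription is driven by the human cytomegalovirus immediate-early enhancer and promoter, followed by a chimeric β-globin/immunoglobulin intron that generally improves mRNA processing and expression. A T7 promoter sits just upstream of the human codon-optimized Nluc open reading frame, which would also permit in vitro transcription. BCL2L2 follows Nluc after a short linker, and an SV40 polyadenylation signal is annotated downstream of the fusion. Several short fragment hits in this region (SET1, T7 terminator, large T antigen, M13 ori, bom, tnpA) appear to be backbone remnants rather than functional parts.

A single neo (nptII) gene sits behind tandem SV40 early and bacterial EM7 promoters and ends with a synthetic poly(A) signal. It therefore provides kanamycin resistance in E. coli and neomycin-class selection in mammalian cells. Propagation relies on a high-copy ColE1/pUC-type origin, and a cer site helps keep the plasmid monomeric. The stated purpose is simply CMV-driven expression of the fusion protein in mammalian cells. The record does not name a specific assay, although NanoLuc fusions are commonly used as luminescent reporters or energy donors in bioluminescence-based binding and interaction studies.
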