Features (pLannotate 1.2.2; 20 found; start..end, strand, type, name):
    140..517     +  enhancer       CMV enhancer: human cytomegalovirus immediate early enhancer
    519..718     +  promoter       CMV promoter: human cytomegalovirus (CMV) immediate early promoter
    857..989     +  intron         chimeric intron: chimera between introns from human β-globin and immunoglobulin heavy chain genes
   1033..1051    +  promoter       T7 promoter: promoter for bacteriophage T7 RNA polymerase
   1065..1577    +  CDS            Nluc: NanoLuc® luciferase human codon-optimized
   1599..2177    +  CDS            BCL2L2: B2CL2_BOVIN - Experimental evidence at protein level: Swiss-Prot protein existence level 1. Promotes cell survival. Blocks dexamethasone-induced apoptosis. Mediates survival of postmitotic Sertoli cells by suppressing death-promoting activity of BAX (By similarity). From Bos taurus (Bovine).
   2186..2241    +  misc_feature   MCS: pUC18/19 multiple cloning site
   2248..2297    +  CDS            SET1 (fragment): solubility-enhancement tag derived from T7 phage gene 10B
   2305..2324    +  terminator     T7 terminator (fragment): transcription terminator for bacteriophage T7 RNA polymerase
   2346..2467    -  polyA_signal   SV40 poly(A) signal: SV40 polyadenylation signal
   2490..2558    -  CDS            large T antigen (fragment): large T antigen from SV40 (simian virus 40)
   2563..2595    +  rep_origin     M13 ori (fragment): M13 bacteriophage origin of replication; arrow indicates direction of (+) strand synthesis
   2596..2647    -  misc_feature   bom (fragment): basis of mobility region from pBR322
   2712..3069    +  promoter       SV40 promoter: SV40 enhancer and early promoter
   3084..3131    +  promoter       EM7 promoter: synthetic bacterial promoter&nbsp
   3163..3954    +  CDS            neo: KKA2_KLEPN - Also known as kan, nptII. Experimental evidence at protein level: Swiss-Prot protein existence level 1. Resistance to kanamycin, neomycin, paromomycin, ribostamycin, butirosin and gentamicin B. From Klebsiella pneumoniae.
   4021..4069    +  polyA_signal   poly(A) signal: synthetic polyadenylation signal
   4090..4179    -  CDS            tnpA (fragment): TN5P_ECOLX - Also known as tnp. Experimental evidence at protein level: Swiss-Prot protein existence level 1. Mediates transposition of transposon Tn5 by a 'cut and paste' mechanism. First, the monomeric transposase binds the 19 bp inverted DNA repeats flanking the transposon. Then, dimerization of the DNA- bound transposase creates a synaptic DNA complex. After nicking of the first DNA strand, excision of the transposon proceeds through a series of intermediates. The transposase then mediates the insertion of the transposon at a new site by strand transfer. The activity of the wild- type tran
   4308..4896    -  rep_origin     ori: high-copy-number ColE1/pMB1/pBR322/pUC origin of replication
   5012..5295    +  misc_feature   cer region: ColE1-derived recombination site that helps to maintain plasmids as monomers
>Addgene plasmid #238727 | NanoLuc-BCL2L2 Vector | addgene full sequence | sequence record 479776 | Addgene NGS Result
TCAATATTGGCCATTAGCCATATTATTCATTGGTTATATAGCATAAATCAATATTGGCTATTGGCCATTG
CATACGTTGTATCTATATCATAATATGTACATTTATATTGGCTCATGTCCAATATGACCGCCATGTTGGC
ATTGATTATTGACTAGTTATTAATAGTAATCAATTACGGGGTCATTAGTTCATAGCCCATATATGGAGTT
CCGCGTTACATAACTTACGGTAAATGGCCCGCCTGGCTGACCGCCCAACGACCCCCGCCCATTGACGTCA
ATAATGACGTATGTTCCCATAGTAACGCCAATAGGGACTTTCCATTGACGTCAATGGGTGGAGTATTTAC
GGTAAACTGCCCACTTGGCAGTACATCAAGTGTATCATATGCCAAGTCCGCCCCCTATTGACGTCAATGA
CGGTAAATGGCCCGCCTGGCATTATGCCCAGTACATGACCTTACGGGACTTTCCTACTTGGCAGTACATC
TACGTATTAGTCATCGCTATTACCATGGTGATGCGGTTTTGGCAGTACACCAATGGGCGTGGATAGCGGT
TTGACTCACGGGGATTTCCAAGTCTCCACCCCATTGACGTCAATGGGAGTTTGTTTTGGCACCAAAATCA
ACGGGACTTTCCAAAATGTCGTAATAACCCCGCCCCGTTGACGCAAATGGGCGGTAGGCGTGTACGGTGG
GAGGTCTATATAAGCAGAGCTGGTTTAGTGAACCGTCAGATCACTAGAAGCTTTATTGCGGTAGTTTATC
ACAGTTAAATTGCTAACGCAGTCAGTGCTTCTGACACAACAGTCTCGAACTTAAGCTGCAGAAGTTGGTC
GTGAGGCACTGGGCAGGTAAGTATCAAGGTTACAAGACAGGTTTAAGGAGACCAATAGAAACTGGGCTTG
TCGAGACAGAGAAGACTCTTGCGTTTCTGATAGGCACCTATTGGTCTTACTGACATCCACTTTGCCTTTC
TCTCCACAGGTGTCCACTCCCAGTTCAATTACAGCTCTTAAGGCTAGAGTATTAATACGACTCACTATAG
GGCTAGCGCTCACCATGGTCTTCACACTCGAAGATTTCGTTGGGGACTGGCGACAGACAGCCGGCTACAA
CCTGGACCAAGTCCTTGAACAGGGAGGTGTGTCCAGTTTGTTTCAGAATCTCGGGGTGTCCGTAACTCCG
ATCCAAAGGATTGTCCTGAGCGGTGAAAATGGGCTGAAGATCGACATCCATGTCATCATCCCGTATGAAG
GTCTGAGCGGCGACCAAATGGGCCAGATCGAAAAAATTTTTAAGGTGGTGTACCCTGTGGATGATCATCA
CTTTAAGGTGATCCTGCACTATGGCACACTGGTAATCGACGGGGTTACGCCGAACATGATCGACTATTTC
GGACGGCCGTATGAAGGCATCGCCGTGTTCGACGGCAAAAAGATCACTGTAACAGGGACCCTGTGGAACG
GCAACAAAATTATCGACGAGCGCCTGATCAACCCCGACGGCTCCCTGCTGTTCCGAGTAACCATCAACGG
AGTGACCGGCTGGCGGCTGTGCGAACGCATTCTGGCGGGCTCGAGCGGCGCGATCGCCATGGCGACCCCA
GCCTCGGCCCCAGACACACGGGCTCTGGTGGCAGACTTTGTAGGTTATAAGCTGAGGCAGAAGGGTTATG
TCTGTGGAGCTGGCCCCGGGGAGGGCCCAGCAGCTGACCCGCTGCACCAAGCCATGCGGGCAGCTGGAGA
TGAGTTCGAGACCCGCTTCCGGCGCACCTTCTCTGATCTGGCGGCTCAGCTGCATGTGACCCCAGGCTCA
GCCCAACAACGCTTCACCCAGGTCTCCGATGAACTTTTTCAAGGGGGCCCCAACTGGGGCCGCCTTGTAG
CCTTCTTTGTCTTTGGGGCTGCACTGTGTGCTGAGAGTGTCAACAAGGAGATGGAACCACTGGTGGGACA
AGTGCAGGAGTGGATGGTGGCCTACCTGGAGACGCGGCTGGCTGACTGGATCCACAGCAGTGGGGGCTGG
GCGGAGTTCACAGCTCTATACGGTGACGGGGCTCTGGAAGAGGCGCGGCGTCTGCGGGAGGGTAACTGGG
CATCAGTGAGGACAGTTCTGACGGGGGCCGTGGCACTGGGGGCCCTGGTAACTGTAGGGGCCTTTTTTGC
TAGCAAGGTTTAAACGAATTCGGGCTCGGTACCCGGGGATCCTCTAGAGTCGACCTGCAGGCATGCAAGC
TGATCCGGCTGCTAACAAAGCCCGAAAGGAAGCTGAGTTGGCTGCTGCCACCGCTGAGCAATAACTAGCA
TAACCCCTTGGGGCGGCCGCTTCGAGCAGACATGATAAGATACATTGATGAGTTTGGACAAACCACAACT
AGAATGCAGTGAAAAAAATGCTTTATTTGTGAAATTTGTGATGCTATTGCTTTATTTGTAACCATTATAA
GCTGCAATAAACAAGTTAACAACAACAATTGCATTCATTTTATGTTTCAGGTTCAGGGGGAGATGTGGGA
GGTTTTTTTAAGCAAGTAAAACCTCTACAAATGTGGTAAAATCGAATTTTAACAAAATATTAACGCTTAC
AATTTCCTGATGCGGTATTTTCTCCTTACGCATCTGTGCGGTATTTCACACCGCATACGCGGATCTGCGC
AGCACCATGGCCTGAAATAACCTCTGAAAGAGGAACTTGGTTAGGTACCTTCTGAGGCGGAAAGAACCAG
CTGTGGAATGTGTGTCAGTTAGGGTGTGGAAAGTCCCCAGGCTCCCCAGCAGGCAGAAGTATGCAAAGCA
TGCATCTCAATTAGTCAGCAACCAGGTGTGGAAAGTCCCCAGGCTCCCCAGCAGGCAGAAGTATGCAAAG
CATGCATCTCAATTAGTCAGCAACCATAGTCCCGCCCCTAACTCCGCCCATCCCGCCCCTAACTCCGCCC
AGTTCCGCCCATTCTCCGCCCCATGGCTGACTAATTTTTTTTATTTATGCAGAGGCCGAGGCCGCCTCGG
CCTCTGAGCTATTCCAGAAGTAGTGAGGAGGCTTTTTTGGAGGCCTAGGCTTTTGCAAAAAGCTTAATTA
ACTGTTGACAATTAATCATCGGCATAGTATATCGGCATAGTATAATACGACAAGGTGAGGAACTAAACCC
AGGAGGCAGATCATGATTGAACAAGATGGATTGCACGCAGGTTCTCCGGCCGCTTGGGTGGAGAGGCTAT
TCGGCTATGACTGGGCACAACAGACAATCGGCTGCTCTGATGCCGCCGTGTTCCGGCTGTCAGCGCAGGG
GCGCCCGGTTCTTTTTGTCAAGACCGACCTGTCCGGTGCCCTGAATGAACTGCAGGACGAGGCAGCGCGG
CTATCGTGGCTGGCCACGACGGGCGTTCCTTGCGCAGCTGTGCTCGACGTTGTCACTGAAGCGGGAAGGG
ACTGGCTGCTATTGGGCGAAGTGCCGGGGCAGGATCTCCTGTCATCTCACCTTGCTCCTGCCGAGAAAGT
ATCCATCATGGCTGATGCAATGCGGCGGCTGCATACGCTTGATCCGGCTACCTGCCCATTCGACCACCAA
GCGAAACATCGCATCGAGCGAGCACGTACTCGGATGGAAGCCGGTCTTGTCGATCAGGATGATCTGGACG
AAGAGCATCAGGGGCTCGCGCCAGCCGAACTGTTCGCCAGGCTCAAGGCGCGCATGCCCGACGGCGAGGA
TCTCGTCGTGACCCATGGCGATGCCTGCTTGCCGAATATCATGGTGGAAAATGGCCGCTTTTCTGGATTC
ATCGACTGTGGCCGGCTGGGTGTGGCGGACCGCTATCAGGACATAGCGTTGGCTACCCGTGATATTGCTG
AAGAGCTTGGCGGCGAATGGGCTGACCGCTTCCTCGTGCTTTACGGTATCGCCGCTCCCGATTCGCAGCG
CATCGCCTTCTATCGCCTTCTTGACGAGTTCTTCTGAGCGGGACTCTGGGGTTCGAAATGACCGACCAAG
CGACGCCCAACCTGCCATCACGATGGCCGCAATAAAATATCTTTATTTTCATTACATCTGTGTGTTGGTT
TTTTGTGTGAATCGATAGCGATAAGGATCCTCTTTGCGCTTGCGTTTTCCCTTGTCCAGATAGCCCAGTA
GCTGACATTCATCCGGGGTCAGCACCGTTTCTGCGGACTGGCTTTCTACCCGGTATCAGCTCACTCAAAG
GCGGTAATACGGTTATCCACAGAATCAGGGGATAACGCAGGAAAGAACATGTGAGCAAAAGGCCAGCAAA
AGGCCAGGAACCGTAAAAAGGCCGCGTTGCTGGCGTTTTTCCATAGGCTCCGCCCCCCTGACGAGCATCA
CAAAAATCGACGCTCAAGTCAGAGGTGGCGAAACCCGACAGGACTATAAAGATACCAGGCGTTTCCCCCT
GGAAGCTCCCTCGTGCGCTCTCCTGTTCCGACCCTGCCGCTTACCGGATACCTGTCCGCCTTTCTCCCTT
CGGGAAGCGTGGCGCTTTCTCATAGCTCACGCTGTAGGTATCTCAGTTCGGTGTAGGTCGTTCGCTCCAA
GCTGGGCTGTGTGCACGAACCCCCCGTTCAGCCCGACCGCTGCGCCTTATCCGGTAACTATCGTCTTGAG
TCCAACCCGGTAAGACACGACTTATCGCCACTGGCAGCAGCCACTGGTAACAGGATTAGCAGAGCGAGGT
ATGTAGGCGGTGCTACAGAGTTCTTGAAGTGGTGGCCTAACTACGGCTACACTAGAAGGACAGTATTTGG
TATCTGCGCTCTGCTGAAGCCAGTTACCTTCGGAAAAAGAGTTGGTAGCTCTTGATCCGGCAAACAAACC
ACCGCTGGTAGCGGTGGTTTTTTTGTTTGCAAGCAGCAGATTACGCGCAGAAAAAAAGGATTTCAAGAAG
ATCCTTTGATCTTTTCTACGGGGTCTGACGCTCAGTGGAACGAAAACTCACGTTAAGGGATTTTGGTCAT
GAGATTATCAAAAAGGATCTTCACCTAGATCCTTTTATAGTCCGGAAATACAGGAACGCACGCTGGATGG
CCCTTCGCTGGGATGGTGAAACCATGAAAAATGGCAGCTTCAGTGGATTAAGTGGGGGTAATGTGGCCTG
TACCCTCTGGTTGCATAGGTATTCATACGGTTAAAATTTATCAGGCGCGATTGCGGCAGTTTTTCGGGTG
GTTTGTTGCCATTTTTACCTGTCTGCTGCCGTGATCGCGCTGAACGCGTTTTAGCGGTGCGTACAATTAA
GGGATTATGGTAAATCCACTTACTGTCTGCCCTCGTAGCCATCGAGATAAACCGCAGTACTCCGGCCACG
ATGCGTCCGGCGTAGAGGATCGAGATCT
